>Addgene plasmid #208717 | pAAV-hSyn-GRAB_g5-HT3.0 | addgene full sequence | sequence record 412322 | Addgene NGS Result
CCTGCAGGCAGCTGCGCGCTCGCTCGCTCACTGAGGCCGCCCGGGCGTCGGGCGACCTTTGGTCGCCCGG
CCTCAGTGAGCGAGCGAGCGCGCAGAGAGGGAGTGGCCAACTCCATCACTAGGGGTTCCTGCGGCCGCAC
GCGTATGAGGCGGGGTGGGGGTGCCTACCTGACGACCGACCCCGACCCACTGGACAAGCACCCAACCCCC
ATTCCCCAAATTGCGCATCCCCTATCAGAGAGGGGGAGGGGAAACAGGATGCGGCGAGGCGCGTGCGCAC
TGCCAGCTTCAGCACCGCGGACAGTGCCTTCGCCCCCGCCTGGCGGCGCGCGCCACCGCCGCCTCAGCAC
TGAAGGCGCGCTGACGTCACTCGCCGGTCCCCCGCAAACTCCCCTTCCCGGCCACCTTGGTCGCGTCCGC
GCCGCCGCCGGCCCAGCCGGACCGCACCACGCGAGGCGCGAGATAGGGGGGCACGGGCGCGACCATCTGC
GCTGCGGCGCCGGCGACTCAGCGCTGCCTCAGTCTGCGGTGGGCAGCGGAGGAGTCGTGTCGTGCCTGAG
AGCGCAGTCGAGAAACCGGTGCCACCATGGAGACAGACACACTCCTGCTATGGGTACTGCTGCTCTGGGT
TCCAGGTTCCACTGGTGACACAAGTTTGTACAAAAAAGTTGGCACCACCGGTGACAAACTTGATGCTAAT
GTGAGTTCCAACGAGGGTTTCAGGTCCGTGGAGAAGGTCGTGCTGCTCACGTTCCTTGCAGTGGTTATCC
TGATGGCCATCTTGGGCAACCTGCTGGTGATGGTGGCTGTGTGCAGGGACAGGCAGCTCAGGAAAATAAA
AACCAACTATTTCATTGTGTCTCTCGCCTTTGCTGACCTGCTGGTTTCGGTGCTGGTGATGCCCTTTGGT
GCCATTGAGCTGGTCCAAGACATCTGGGCTTATGGGGAGATGTTCTGCCTGGTCCGGACCTCTCTGGATG
TCTACCTTTGTACAGCATCGATCTTTCACCTGTGCTGTATTTCCCTGGACAGGTATTACGCCATCTGCTG
CCAGCCTTTGGTTTATAGGAACAAGATGACCCCTCTACGCATCGCATTAATGTTGGGAGGCTGCTGGGTC
CTTCCCATGTTTATATCTTTTCTCCCCATAATGCAAGGCTGGAACAACATCGGCATAGTTGATGTGATAG
AGAAAAGGAAATTCAGCCACAACTCTAACTCCACGTGGTGTGTCTTCATGGTCAACAAGCCCTATGCTAT
CACCTGCTCTGTGGTGGCCTTCTACATCCCGTTTCTCCTCATGGTGCTGGCCTATTACCGAATCTATGTC
GTGGCTAAGCGGGGTCCGGACGCCGTCGCCGCGCCGCCGGGGGGCACCGAGCGCAGGCCCAACGGTCTGG
GCCCCGAGCGCAGCGCGGGCCCGGGGGGCGCAGAGGCCGAACCGCTGCCCACCCAGCTCAACGGCGCCCC
TGGCGAGCCCGCGCCGGCCGGGCCGCGCGACACCGACGCGCTGGACCTGGAGGAGGGAGGAAACGTCTAT
ATCAAGGCCGACAAGCAGAAGAACGGCATCAAGGCGATCTTCCACATCCGCCACAACATCGAGGACGGCG
GCGTGCAGCTCGCCATCCACTACCAGCAGAACACCCCCATCGGCGACGGCCCCGTGCTGCTGCCCGACAA
CCACTACCTGAGCGTGCAGTCCAAACTTTCGAAAGACCCCAACGAGAAGCGCGATCACATGGTCCTGCTG
GAGTTCGTGACCGCCGCCGGGATCACTCTCGGCATGGACGAGCTGTACAAGGGCGGTACCGGAGGGAGCA
TGGTGAGAAAGGGCGAGGAGCTGTTCACCGGGGTGGTGCCCATCCTGGTCGAGCTGGACGGCGACGTAAA
CGGCCACAAGTTCAGCGTGCGGGGCGAGGGTGAGGGCGATGCCACCAATGGCAAGCTGACCCTGAAGTTC
ATCTGCACCACCGGCAAGCTGCCCGTGCCCTGGCCCACCCTCGTGACCACCCTGACCTACGGCGTGCAGT
GCTTCAGTCGCTACCCCGACCACATGAAGCAGCACGACTTCTTCAAGTCCGCCATGCCCGAAGGCTACGT
GCAGGAGCGCACCATCTTCTTCAAGGACGACGGCAACTACAAGACCCGCGCCGAGGTGAAGTTCGAGGGC
GACACCCTGGTGAACCGCATCGAGCTGAAGGGCATCGACTTCAAGGAGGACGGCAACATCCTGGGGCACA
AGCTGGAGTACAACACCGGAGCAGCAGCACGCTTCCGCTGGAGGACAGAGACCAAGGCAGCCAAGGTGTT
ATGTGTCATCATGGGCTGCTTCTGTTTCTGCTGGGCCCCCTTCTTTGTCACCAATATTGTGGACCCTTTC
ATAGACTACACTGTCCCCGAGCAGGTGTGGACTGCTTTCCTCTGGCTTGGCTATATCAATTCGGGGTTGA
ACCCTTTTCTCTATGCCTTCTTGAATAAGTCTTTCAGACGTGCCTTCCTCATCATCCTCCGTTGCAATTA
TAAGGTAGAGAAAAAGCCTCCTGTCAGGCAGATTCCAAGAGTTGCCGCCACTGCTTTGTCTGGGAGGGAG
CTTAATGTTAACATTTATCGGCATACCAATGAACCGGTGATCGAGAAAGCCAGTGACAATGAGCCCGGTA
TAGAGATGCAAGTTGAGAATTTAGAGTTACCAGTAAATCCCTCCAGTGTGGTTAGCGAAAGGATTAGCAG
TGTGTAAGAATTCGATATCAAGCTTATCGATAATCAACCTCTGGATTACAAAATTTGTGAAAGATTGACT
GGTATTCTTAACTATGTTGCTCCTTTTACGCTATGTGGATACGCTGCTTTAATGCCTTTGTATCATGCTA
TTGCTTCCCGTATGGCTTTCATTTTCTCCTCCTTGTATAAATCCTGGTTGCTGTCTCTTTATGAGGAGTT
GTGGCCCGTTGTCAGGCAACGTGGCGTGGTGTGCACTGTGTTTGCTGACGCAACCCCCACTGGTTGGGGC
ATTGCCACCACCTGTCAGCTCCTTTCCGGGACTTTCGCTTTCCCCCTCCCTATTGCCACGGCGGAACTCA
TCGCCGCCTGCCTTGCCCGCTGCTGGACAGGGGCTCGGCTGTTGGGCACTGACAATTCCGTGGTGTTGTC
GGGGAAATCATCGTCCTTTCCTTGGCTGCTCGCCTATGTTGCCACCTGGATTCTGCGCGGGACGTCCTTC
TGCTACGTCCCTTCGGCCCTCAATCCAGCGGACCTTCCTTCCCGCGGCCTGCTGCCGGCTCTGCGGCCTC
TTCCGCGTCTTCGCCTTCGCCCTCAGACGAGTCGGATCTCCCTTTGGGCCGCCTCCCCGCATCGATACCG
AGCGCTGCTCGAGAGATCTACGGGTGGCATCCCTGTGACCCCTCCCCAGTGCCTCTCCTGGCCCTGGAAG
TTGCCACTCCAGTGCCCACCAGCCTTGTCCTAATAAAATTAAGTTGCATCATTTTGTCTGACTAGGTGTC
CTTCTATAATATTATGGGGTGGAGGGGGGTGGTATGGAGCAAGGGGCAAGTTGGGAAGACAACCTGTAGG
GCCTGCGGGGTCTATTGGGAACCAAGCTGGAGTGCAGTGGCACAATCTTGGCTCACTGCAATCTCCGCCT
CCTGGGTTCAAGCGATTCTCCTGCCTCAGCCTCCCGAGTTGTTGGGATTCCAGGCATGCATGACCAGGCT
CAGCTAATTTTTGTTTTTTTGGTAGAGACGGGGTTTCACCATATTGGCCAGGCTGGTCTCCAACTCCTAA
TCTCAGGTGATCTACCCACCTTGGCCTCCCAAATTGCTGGGATTACAGGCGTGAACCACTGCTCCCTTCC
CTGTCCTTCTGATTTTGTAGGTAACCACGTGCGGACCGAGCGGCCGCAGGAACCCCTAGTGATGGAGTTG
GCCACTCCCTCTCTGCGCGCTCGCTCGCTCACTGAGGCCGGGCGACCAAAGGTCGCCCGACGCCCGGGCT
TTGCCCGGGCGGCCTCAGTGAGCGAGCGAGCGCGCAGCTGCCTGCAGGGGCGCCTGATGCGGTATTTTCT
CCTTACGCATCTGTGCGGTATTTCACACCGCATA
[95 nt withheld, positions 4095-4189]
T
[46 nt withheld, positions 4191-4236]
C
[141 nt withheld, positions 4238-4378]
CCTTTGACGTTGGAGTCCACGTTCTTT
[37 nt withheld, positions 4406-4442]
ACTCTATCTCGGGCTATTCTTTTGATTTATAAGGGATTTTGCCGATTTCGGTCTATTGGTTAAAAAATGA
GCTGATTTAACAAAAATTTAACGCGAATTTTAACAAAATATTAACGTTTACAATTTTATGGTGCACTCTC
AGTACAATCTGCTCTGATGCCGCATAGTTAAGCCAGCCCCGACACCCGCCAACACCCGCTGACGCGCCCT
GACGGGCTTGTCTGCTCCCGGCATCCGCTTACAGACAAGCTGTGACCGTCTCCGGGAGCTGCATGTGTCA
GAGGTTTTCACCGTCATCACCGAAACGCGCGAGACGAAAGGGCCTCGTGATACGCCTATTTTTATAGGTT
AATGTCATGATAATAATGGTTTCTTAGACGTCAGGTGGCACTTTTCGGGGAAATGTGCGCGGAACCCCTA
TTTGTTTATTTTTCTAAATACATTCAAATATGTATCCGCTCATGAGACAATAACCCTGATAAATGCTTCA
ATAATATTGAAAAAGGAAGAGTATGAGTATTCAACATTTCCGTGTCGCCCTTATTCCCTTTTTTGCGGCA
TTTTGCCTTCCTGTTTTTGCTCACCCAGAAACGCTGGTGAAAGTAAAAGATGCTGAAGATCAGTTGGGTG
CACGAGTGGGTTACATCGAACTGGATCTCAACAGCGGTAAGATCCTTGAGAGTTTTCGCCCCGAAGAACG
TTTTCCAATGATGAGCACTTTTAAAGTTCTGCTATGTGGCGCGGTATTATCCCGTATTGACGCCGGGCAA
GAGCAACTCGGTCGCCGCATACACTATTCTCAGAATGACTTGGTTGAGTACTCACCAGTCACAGAAAAGC
ATCTTACGGATGGCATGACAGTAAGAGAATTATGCAGTGCTGCCATAACCATGAGTGATAACACTGCGGC
CAACTTACTTCTGACAACGATCGGAGGACCGAAGGAGCTAACCGCTTTTTTGCACAACATGGGGGATCAT
GTAACTCGCCTTGATCGTTGGGAACCGGAGCTGAATGAAGCCATACCAAACGACGAGCGTGACACCACGA
TGCCTGTAGCAATGGCAACAACGTTGCGCAAACTATTAACTGGCGAACTACTTACTCTAGCTTCCCGGCA
ACAATTAATAGACTGGATGGAGGCGGATAAAGTTGCAGGACCACTTCTGCGCTCGGCCCTTCCGGCTGGC
TGGTTTATTGCTGATAAATCTGGAGCCGGTGAGCGTGGGTCTCGCGGTATCATTGCAGCACTGGGGCCAG
ATGGTAAGCCCTCCCGTATCGTAGTTATCTACACGACGGGGAGTCAGGCAACTATGGATGAACGAAATAG
ACAGATCGCTGAGATAGGTGCCTCACTGATTAAGCATTGGTAACTGTCAGACCAAGTTTACTCATATATA
CTTTAGATTGATTTAAAACTTCATTTTTAATTTAAAAGGATCTAGGTGAAGATCCTTTTTGATAATCTCA
TGACCAAAATCCCTTAACGTGAGTTTTCGTTCCACTGAGCGTCAGACCCCGTAGAAAAGATCAAAGGATC
TTCTTGAGATCCTTTTTTTCTGCGCGTAATCTGCTGCTTGCAAACAAAAAAACCACCGCTACCAGCGGTG
GTTTGTTTGCCGGATCAAGAGCTACCAACTCTTTTTCCGAAGGTAACTGGCTTCAGCAGAGCGCAGATAC
CAAATACTGTTCTTCTAGTGTAGCCGTAGTTAGGCCACCACTTCAAGAACTCTGTAGCACCGCCTACATA
CCTCGCTCTGCTAATCCTGTTACCAGTGGCTGCTGCCAGTGGCGATAAGTCGTGTCTTACCGGGTTGGAC
TCAAGACGATAGTTACCGGATAAGGCGCAGCGGTCGGGCTGAACGGGGGGTTCGTGCACACAGCCCAGCT
TGGAGCGAACGACCTACACCGAACTGAGATACCTACAGCGTGAGCTATGAGAAAGCGCCACGCTTCCCGA
AGGGAGAAAGGCGGACAGGTATCCGGTAAGCGGCAGGGTCGGAACAGGAGAGCGCACGAGGGAGCTTCCA
GGGGGAAACGCCTGGTATCTTTATAGTCCTGTCGGGTTTCGCCACCTCTGACTTGAGCGTCGATTTTTGT
GATGCTCGTCAGGGGGGCGGAGCCTATGGAAAAACGCCAGCAACGCGGCCTTTTTACGGTTCCTGGCCTT
TTGCTGGCCTTTTGCTCACATGT
Features (pLannotate 1.2.2; 19 found; start..end, strand, type, name):
     12..39      +  repeat_region  AAV2 ITR (fragment): inverted terminal repeat of adeno-associated virus serotype 2 inverted
     68..95      +  repeat_region  AAV2 ITR (fragment): inverted terminal repeat of adeno-associated virus serotype 2 inverted
    145..567     +  promoter       hSyn promoter (fragment): human synapsin I promoter; confers neuron-specific expression (Kügler et al., 2003)
    587..649     +  sig_peptide    Igκ leader: leader sequence from mouse immunoglobulin κ light chain
    651..668     +  protein_bind   attB1 (fragment): mutant version of attB; core recombination site for the Gateway® BP reaction BP Clonase™
    740..1525    +  CDS            ADRA2A (fragment): ADA2A_HUMAN - Also known as ADRA2R, ADRAR. Experimental evidence at protein level: Swiss-Prot protein existence level 1. Alpha-2 adrenergic receptors mediate the catecholamine- induced inhibition of adenylate cyclase through the action of G proteins. The rank order of potency for agonists of this receptor is oxymetazoline > clonidine > epinephrine > norepinephrine > phenylephrine > dopamine > p-synephrine > p-tyramine > serotonin = p- octopamine. For antagonists, the rank order is yohimbine > phentolamine = mianserine > chlorpromazine = spiperone = prazosin > propanolol > alprenolol = pindolol
   1532..2254    +  CDS            cEGFP: cEGFP is a basic (constitutively fluorescent) green fluorescent protein published in 2008, derived from Aequorea victoria.
   2288..2734    +  CDS            HTR2C (fragment): 5HT2C_HUMAN - Also known as HTR1C. Experimental evidence at protein level: Swiss-Prot protein existence level 1. G-protein coupled receptor for 5-hydroxytryptamine (serotonin). Also functions as a receptor for various drugs and psychoactive substances, including ergot alkaloid derivatives, 1-2,5,- dimethoxy-4-iodophenyl-2-aminopropane (DOI) and lysergic acid diethylamide (LSD). Ligand binding causes a conformation change that triggers signaling via guanine nucleotide-binding proteins (G proteins) and modulates the activity of down-stream effectors. Beta-arrestin family members inhibit signalin
   2738..2762    +  misc_feature   MCS (fragment): pBluescript multiple cloning site
   2762..3350    +  misc_feature   WPRE: woodchuck hepatitis virus posttranscriptional regulatory element
   3382..3858    +  polyA_signal   hGH poly(A) signal: human growth hormone polyadenylation signal
   3898..4038    +  repeat_region  AAV2 ITR: inverted terminal repeat of adeno-associated virus serotype 2 inverted
   4043..4094    -  misc_feature   bom (fragment): basis of mobility region from pBR322
   4113..4568    +  rep_origin     f1 ori (sequence partly withheld): f1 bacteriophage origin of replication; arrow indicates direction of (+) strand synthesis
   4569..4618    -  misc_feature   bom (fragment): basis of mobility region from pBR322
   4720..4755    -  CDS            rop (fragment): Rop protein, which maintains plasmids at low copy number; rop
   4850..4954    +  promoter       AmpR promoter: bla
   4955..5815    +  CDS            AmpR: β-lactamase; bla; confers resistance to ampicillin, carbenicillin, and related antibiotics
   5986..6574    +  rep_origin     ori: high-copy-number ColE1/pMB1/pBR322/pUC origin of replication
