[The description below was written by a language model from this plasmid's Addgene catalogue record and pLannotate feature annotations shown in this document.]
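Description:
pAAV-hSyn-GRAB_g5-HT3.0 is an adeno-associated virus transfer plasmid built on a pAAV backbone for neuronal expression of a genetically encoded green fluorescent serotonin (5-HT) sensor. It is maintained in bacteria as a high-copy plasmid through a ColE1/pUC-type origin and selected with ampicillin via the β-lactamase gene. An f1 phage origin is also present. The expression cassette is flanked by AAV2 inverted terminal repeats, which allow it to be packaged into recombinant AAV particles. The annotation detects a complete ITR on the 3′ side but only short fragments on the 5′ side. This may reflect the difficulty of sequencing and annotating these repeats rather than a true truncation.

Between the ITRs, the human synapsin I (hSyn) promoter restricts expression to neurons. It drives an open reading frame that begins with a mouse Igκ leader peptide, which promotes membrane targeting. This is followed by G-protein-coupled receptor sequence interrupted by a GFP-derived module annotated as cEGFP. This layout fits the GRAB sensor design, in which ligand binding to the receptor scaffold changes the conformation and therefore the fluorescence of the inserted fluorescent protein. The automated annotation labels the upstream receptor segment as an ADRA2A fragment and the downstream segment as an HTR2C fragment. These are homology-based calls, and the record does not state the exact receptor composition beyond listing human and mouse as source species. A WPRE enhances transcript stability and expression, and a human growth hormone polyadenylation signal terminates the transcript.

The construct is used, directly or as packaged AAV, to image serotonin release in neurons, including the spatiotemporal dynamics of release in vivo.
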