Addgene plasmid #208717: pAAV-hSyn-GRAB_g5-HT3.0
Purpose: Expresses the green 5-HT sensor GRAB_g5-HT3.0 in neurons
Depositing lab: Yulong Li. Publication: Improved green and red GRAB sensors for monitoring spatiotemporal serotonin release in vivo. Deng F, Wan J, Li G, Dong H, Xia X, Wang Y, Li X, Zhuang C, Zheng Y, Liu L, Yan Y, Feng J, Zhao Y, Xie H, Li Y. Nat Methods. 2024 Apr;21(4):692-702. doi: 10.1038/s41592-024-02188-8. Epub 2024 Mar 5. PubMed 38443508.
Backbone
  Vector backbone: pAAV
  Backbone manufacturer: Addgene
  Backbone size w/o insert (bp): 4484
  Vector type: AAV
Growth in bacteria
  Bacterial resistance: Ampicillin, 100 μg/mL
  Growth temperature: 37°C
  Growth strain: NEB Stable
  Copy number: High Copy
Gene/Insert
  Gene/Insert name: Green fluorescent 5-HT sensor GRAB_g5-HT3.0
  Species: H. sapiens (human), M. musculus (mouse)
  Insert size (bp): 2151
  Promoter: hSyn
  Cloning method: Gibson Cloning
Terms and licenses: Academic/Nonprofit Terms; Industry Terms: Not Available to Industry
Depositor comments: Please visit https://www.biorxiv.org/content/10.1101/2023.05.27.542566v1 for bioRxiv preprint.
How to cite: pAAV-hSyn-GRAB_g5-HT3.0 was a gift from Yulong Li (Addgene plasmid # 208717 ; http://n2t.net/addgene:208717 ; RRID:Addgene_208717) For viral preps, please replace (Addgene plasmid # 208717) in the above sentence with: (Addgene viral prep # 208717-AAV1), (Addgene viral prep # 208717-AAV2), or (Addgene viral prep # 208717-AAV8)
